LOCUS       Exported 960 bp ds-DNA linear SYN 17-JUL-2021
DEFINITION  Bacterial expression for structure determination; may not be full
            ORF.
ACCESSION   .
VERSION     .
KEYWORDS    CAPN9 (1ZIV)
SOURCE      synthetic DNA construct
  ORGANISM  synthetic DNA construct
REFERENCE   1 (bases 1 to 960)
  TITLE     Structural Genomics Consortium Clones
REFERENCE   2 (bases 1 to 960)
  AUTHORS   .
  TITLE     Direct Submission
  JOURNAL   Exported Jul 17, 2021 from SnapGene Server 1.1.58
            http://www.snapgene.com
FEATURES             Location/Qualifiers
     source          1..960
                     /organism="synthetic DNA construct"
                     /mol_type="other DNA"
ORIGIN
        1 agctttgagc agatgcgtca ggagtgcctg cagcgtggca ccctgtttga ggatgcagac
       61 tttccggcca gcaatagcag cctgttttat agcgagcgtc cgcagatccc gtttgtgtgg
      121 aaacgtccgg gcgaaatcgt gaaaaacccg gagtttattc tgggcggtgc cacccgtacc
      181 gatatctgcc agggcgagct gggcgactgc tggctgctgg ccgcgatcgc cagcctgacc
      241 ctgaatcaga aagcactggc ccgtgtgatc ccgcaggacc agagctttgg cccgggttat
      301 gccggcattt ttcattttca gttttggcag catagcgagt ggctggacgt ggttatcgat
      361 gaccgcctgc cgacctttcg tgaccgcctg gtttttctgc atagcgccga ccataatgag
      421 ttttggagcg ccctgctgga aaaagcctat gccaaactga atggcagcta tgaagcgctg
      481 aaaggcggta gcgccatcga ggcgatggaa gactttaccg gcggtgtggc agagaccttt
      541 cagaccaaag aggccccgga gaacttttat gagattctgg agaaagcgct gaaacgtggc
      601 agcctgctgg gctgctttat tgatacccgt agcgcggcag aaagcgaggc ccgtaccccg
      661 tttggtctga ttaaaggtca tgcctatagc gtgaccggca ttgaccaggt gagctttcgt
      721 ggccagcgta tcgagctgat ccgtatccgt aacccgtggg gccaggttga gtggaacggc
      781 agctggagcg acagcagccc ggagtggcgt agcgttggtc cggcggagca gaaacgtctg
      841 tgccataccg cgctggatga cggcgaattt tggatggcgt ttaaagactt taaagcccat
      901 tttgataaag tggagatctg caacctgacc ccggatgccc tggaggaaga cgcgatccat
//
