>Addgene plasmid #25617 | CAPN9 (1ZIV) | addgene partial sequence | sequence record 31604 | 25617 with T7
TTTAACTTTAAGAAGGAGATATACCATGGGCAGCAGCCATCATCATCATCATCACAGCAGCGGCCTGGTT
CCGCGTGGTAGTAGCTTTGAGCAGATGCGTCAGGAGTGCCTGCAGCGTGGCACCCTGTTTGAGGATGCAG
ACTTTCCGGCCAGCAATAGCAGCCTGTTTTATAGCGAGCGTCCGCAGATCCCGTTTGTGTGGAAACGTCC
GGGCGAAATCGTGAAAAACCCGGAGTTTATTCTGGGCGGTGCCACCCGTACCGATATCTGCCAGGGCGAG
CTGGGCGACTGCTGGCTGCTGGCCGCGATCGCCAGCCTGACCCTGAATCAGAAAGCACTGGCCCGTGTGA
TCCCGCAGGACCAGAGCTTTGGCCCGGGTTATGCCGGCATTTTTCATTTTCAGTTTTGGCAGCATAGCGA
GTGGCTGGACGTGGTTATCGATGACCGCCTGCCGACCTTTCGTGACCGCCTGGTTTTTCTGCATAGCGCC
GACCATAATGAGTTTTGGAGCGCCCTGCTGGAAAAAGCCTATGCCAAACTGAATGGCAGCTATGAAGCGC
TGAAAGGCGGTAGCGCCATCGAGGCGATGGAAGACTTTACCGGCGGTGTGGCAGAGACCTTTCAGACCAA
AGAGGCCCCGGAGAACTTTTATGAGATTCTGGAGAAAGCGCTGAAACGTGGCAGCCTGCTGGGCTGCTTT
ATTGATACCCGTAGCGCGGCAGAAAGCGAGGCCCGTACCCCGTTTGGTCTGATTAAAGGTCATGCCTATA
GCGTGACCGGCATTGACCAGGTGAGCTTTCGTGGCCAGCGTATCGAGCTGATCCGTATCCGTAACCCGTG
GGGCCAGGTTGAGTGGAACGGCAGCTGGAGCGACAGCAGCCCGGAGTGCGTAGCGTTGGT
