[The description below was written by a language model from this plasmid's Addgene catalogue record and the feature table of its GenBank file.]
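Description:
CAPN9 (1ZIV) is a bacterial expression plasmid built on pET28a-LIC, a ligation-independent-cloning derivative of pET28a produced by a structural genomics consortium. The backbone is listed at 7328 bp without insert, is propagated in E. coli under kanamycin selection, and is recorded as low copy. The listed sequencing primers (T7 forward and T7 terminator) fit the usual pET arrangement, in which the insert lies between a T7 promoter and T7 terminator and is transcribed in hosts that supply T7 RNA polymerase. The record itself does not annotate the promoter, origin or other backbone elements.

The payload is a 960 bp fragment of human CAPN9 (calpain 9, also known as GC36 or nCL-4), derived from a cDNA reference clone. It encodes the catalytic domain rather than the complete protein, and the record explicitly cautions that the insert may not be the full open reading frame. An N-terminal His tag is fused to the insert, allowing purification of the recombinant protein by immobilised metal affinity chromatography. Calpains are calcium-dependent cysteine proteases, so this truncated construct isolates the protease core in a form suited to overexpression and crystallisation.

The stated purpose is bacterial expression for structure determination, and the construct is linked to a deposited crystal structure with the PDB identifier 1ZIV. The accompanying GenBank record spans only 960 bp, matching the insert length, and has no annotated features beyond the source entry. It therefore covers only part of the plasmid and gives no independent information on the tag, cloning junctions or vector elements.
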