Addgene plasmid #25617: CAPN9 (1ZIV)
Purpose: Bacterial expression for structure determination; may not be full ORF
Depositing lab: Cheryl Arrowsmith. Depositing organization: University of Toronto.
Backbone
  Vector backbone: pET28a-LIC
  Backbone manufacturer: SGC
  Backbone size w/o insert (bp): 7328
  Vector type: Bacterial Expression
Growth in bacteria
  Bacterial resistance: Kanamycin, 50 μg/mL
  Growth temperature: 37°C
  Growth strain: DH5alpha
  Copy number: Low Copy
Gene/Insert
  Gene/Insert name: CAPN9 (alt names: PDB: 1ZIV; Calpain 9; GC36, nCL-4)
  Species: H. sapiens (human)
  Insert size (bp): 960
  Mutation: Contains catalytic domain
  GenBank ID: BC027993
  Entrez Gene: CAPN9 (a.k.a. GC36, nCL-4)
  Tag / fusion protein: His (N terminal on insert)
  Cloning method: Restriction Enzyme
  Sequencing primers: 5′ T7; 3′ T7-term
Terms and licenses: Academic/Nonprofit Terms; Industry Terms: Not Available to Industry
Depositor comments: PDB: 1ZIV http://www.thesgc.org/structures/1ZIV/
How to cite: CAPN9 (1ZIV) was a gift from Cheryl Arrowsmith (Addgene plasmid # 25617 ; http://n2t.net/addgene:25617 ; RRID:Addgene_25617)
